>Addgene plasmid #200112 | pKrox24(MapErk)Luc | addgene full sequence | sequence record 399196 | Addgene NGS Result
GGCCTAACTGGCCGGTACCTGAGCTCGCTAGCGGATGGGGGGTGACGTCATTCTTCCGGGCCCATATTAG
GACTTCCGGCCCATATTAGGCCGCCCGCGCCGGATGGGGGGTGACGTCATTCTTCCGGGCCCATATTAGG
ACTTCCGGCCCATATTAGGCCGCCCGCGCCGGATGGGGGGTGACGTCATTCTTCCGGGCCCATATTAGGA
CTTCCGGCCCATATTAGGCCGCCCGCGCCGGATGGGGGGTGACGTCATTCTTCCGGGCCCATATTAGGAC
TTCCGGCCCATATTAGGCCGCCCGCGCCGGATGGGGGGTGACGTCATTCTTCCGGGCCCATATTAGGACT
TCCGGCCCATATTAGGCCGCCCGCGCCGATATCAAGATCTGGCCTCGGCGGCCAAGCTTAGACACTAGAG
GGTATATAATGGAAGCTCGACTTCCAGCTTGGCAATCCGGTACTGTTGGTAAAGCCACCATGGAAGATGC
CAAAAACATTAAGAAGGGCCCAGCGCCATTCTACCCACTCGAAGACGGGACCGCCGGCGAGCAGCTGCAC
AAAGCCATGAAGCGCTACGCCCTGGTGCCCGGCACCATCGCCTTTACCGACGCACATATCGAGGTGGACA
TTACCTACGCCGAGTACTTCGAGATGAGCGTTCGGCTGGCAGAAGCTATGAAGCGCTATGGGCTGAATAC
AAACCATCGGATCGTGGTGTGCAGCGAGAATAGCTTGCAGTTCTTCATGCCCGTGTTGGGTGCCCTGTTC
ATCGGTGTGGCTGTGGCCCCAGCTAACGACATCTACAACGAGCGCGAGCTGCTGAACAGCATGGGCATCA
GCCAGCCCACCGTCGTATTCGTGAGCAAGAAAGGGCTGCAAAAGATCCTCAACGTGCAAAAGAAGCTACC
GATCATACAAAAGATCATCATCATGGATAGCAAGACCGACTACCAGGGCTTCCAAAGCATGTACACCTTC
GTGACTTCCCATTTGCCACCCGGCTTCAACGAGTACGACTTCGTGCCCGAGAGCTTCGACCGGGACAAAA
CCATCGCCCTGATCATGAACAGTAGTGGCAGTACCGGATTGCCCAAGGGCGTAGCCCTACCGCACCGCAC
CGCTTGTGTCCGATTCAGTCATGCCCGCGACCCCATCTTCGGCAACCAGATCATCCCCGACACCGCTATC
CTCAGCGTGGTGCCATTTCACCACGGCTTCGGCATGTTCACCACGCTGGGCTACTTGATCTGCGGCTTTC
GGGTCGTGCTCATGTACCGCTTCGAGGAGGAGCTATTCTTGCGCAGCTTGCAAGACTATAAGATTCAATC
TGCCCTGCTGGTGCCCACACTATTTAGCTTCTTCGCTAAGAGCACTCTCATCGACAAGTACGACCTAAGC
AACTTGCACGAGATCGCCAGCGGCGGGGCGCCGCTCAGCAAGGAGGTAGGTGAGGCCGTGGCCAAACGCT
TCCACCTACCAGGCATCCGCCAGGGCTACGGCCTGACAGAAACAACCAGCGCCATTCTGATCACCCCCGA
AGGGGACGACAAGCCTGGCGCAGTAGGCAAGGTGGTGCCCTTCTTCGAGGCTAAGGTGGTGGACTTGGAC
ACCGGTAAGACACTGGGTGTGAACCAGCGCGGCGAGCTGTGCGTCCGTGGCCCCATGATCATGAGCGGCT
ACGTTAACAACCCCGAGGCTACAAACGCTCTCATCGACAAGGACGGCTGGCTGCACAGCGGCGACATCGC
CTACTGGGACGAGGACGAGCACTTCTTCATCGTGGACCGGCTGAAGAGCCTGATCAAATACAAGGGCTAC
CAGGTAGCCCCAGCCGAACTGGAGAGCATCCTGCTGCAACACCCCAACATCTTCGACGCCGGGGTCGCCG
GCCTGCCCGACGACGATGCCGGCGAGCTGCCCGCCGCAGTCGTCGTGCTGGAACACGGTAAAACCATGAC
CGAGAAGGAGATCGTGGACTATGTGGCCAGCCAGGTTACAACCGCCAAGAAGCTGCGCGGTGGTGTTGTG
TTCGTGGACGAGGTGCCTAAAGGACTGACCGGCAAGTTGGACGCCCGCAAGATCCGCGAGATTCTCATTA
AGGCCAAGAAGGGCGGCAAGATCGCCGTGTAATAATTCTAGAGTCGGGGCGGCCGGCCGCTTCGAGCAGA
CATGATAAGATACATTGATGAGTTTGGACAAACCACAACTAGAATGCAGTGAAAAAAATGCTTTATTTGT
GAAATTTGTGATGCTATTGCTTTATTTGTAACCATTATAAGCTGCAATAAACAAGTTAACAACAACAATT
GCATTCATTTTATGTTTCAGGTTCAGGGGGAGGTGTGGGAGGTTTTTTAAAGCAAGTAAAACCTCTACAA
ATGTGGTAAAATCGATAAGGATCCGTTTGCGTATTGGGCGCTCTTCCGCTGATCTGCGCAGCACCATGGC
CTGAAATAACCTCTGAAAGAGGAACTTGGTTAGCTACCTTCTGAGGCGGAAAGAACCAGCTGTGGAATGT
GTGTCAGTTAGGGTGTGGAAAGTCCCCAGGCTCCCCAGCAGGCAGAAGTATGCAAAGCATGCATCTCAAT
TAGTCAGCAACCAGGTGTGGAAAGTCCCCAGGCTCCCCAGCAGGCAGAAGTATGCAAAGCATGCATCTCA
ATTAGTCAGCAACCATAGTCCCGCCCCTAACTCCGCCCATCCCGCCCCTAACTCCGCCCAGTTCCGCCCA
TTCTCCGCCCCATGGCTGACTAATTTTTTTTATTTATGCAGAGGCCGAGGCCGCCTCTGCCTCTGAGCTA
TTCCAGAAGTAGTGAGGAGGCTTTTTTGGAGGCCTAGGCTTTTGCAAAAAGCTCGATTCTTCTGACACTA
GCGCCACCATGAAGAAGCCCGAACTCACCGCTACCAGCGTTGAAAAATTTCTCATCGAGAAGTTCGACAG
TGTGAGCGACCTGATGCAGTTGTCGGAGGGCGAAGAGAGCCGAGCCTTCAGCTTCGATGTCGGCGGACGC
GGCTATGTACTGCGGGTGAATAGCTGCGCTGATGGCTTCTACAAAGACCGCTACGTGTACCGCCACTTCG
CCAGCGCTGCACTACCCATCCCCGAAGTGTTGGACATCGGCGAGTTCAGCGAGAGCCTGACATACTGCAT
CAGTAGACGCGCCCAAGGCGTTACTCTCCAAGACCTCCCCGAAACAGAGCTGCCTGCTGTGTTACAGCCT
GTCGCCGAAGCTATGGATGCTATTGCCGCCGCCGACCTCAGTCAAACCAGCGGCTTCGGCCCATTCGGGC
CCCAAGGCATCGGCCAGTACACAACCTGGCGGGATTTCATTTGCGCCATTGCTGATCCCCATGTCTACCA
CTGGCAGACCGTGATGGACGACACCGTGTCCGCCAGCGTAGCTCAAGCCCTGGACGAACTGATGCTGTGG
GCCGAAGACTGTCCCGAGGTGCGCCACCTCGTCCATGCCGACTTCGGCAGCAACAACGTCCTGACCGACA
ACGGCCGCATCACCGCCGTAATCGACTGGTCCGAAGCTATGTTCGGGGACAGTCAGTACGAGGTGGCCAA
CATCTTCTTCTGGCGGCCCTGGCTGGCTTGCATGGAGCAGCAGACTCGCTACTTCGAGCGCCGGCATCCC
GAGCTGGCCGGCAGCCCTCGTCTGCGAGCCTACATGCTGCGCATCGGCCTGGATCAGCTCTACCAGAGCC
TCGTGGACGGCAACTTCGACGATGCTGCCTGGGCTCAAGGCCGCTGCGATGCCATCGTCCGCAGCGGGGC
CGGCACCGTCGGTCGCACACAAATCGCTCGCCGGAGCGCAGCCGTATGGACCGACGGCTGCGTCGAGGTG
CTGGCCGACAGCGGCAACCGCCGGCCCAGTACACGACCGCGCGCTAAGGAGGTAGGTCGAGTTTAAACTC
TAGAACCGGTCATGGCCGCAATAAAATATCTTTATTTTCATTACATCTGTGTGTTGGTTTTTTGTGTGTT
CGAACTAGATGCTGTCGACCGATGCCCTTGAGAGCCTTCAACCCAGTCAGCTCCTTCCGGTGGGCGCGGG
GCATGACTATCGTCGCCGCACTTATGACTGTCTTCTTTATCATGCAACTCGTAGGACAGGTGCCGGCAGC
GCTCTTCCGCTTCCTCGCTCACTGACTCGCTGCGCTCGGTCGTTCGGCTGCGGCGAGCGGTATCAGCTCA
CTCAAAGGCGGTAATACGGTTATCCACAGAATCAGGGGATAACGCAGGAAAGAACATGTGAGCAAAAGGC
CAGCAAAAGGCCAGGAACCGTAAAAAGGCCGCGTTGCTGGCGTTTTTCCATAGGCTCCGCCCCCCTGACG
AGCATCACAAAAATCGACGCTCAAGTCAGAGGTGGCGAAACCCGACAGGACTATAAAGATACCAGGCGTT
TCCCCCTGGAAGCTCCCTCGTGCGCTCTCCTGTTCCGACCCTGCCGCTTACCGGATACCTGTCCGCCTTT
CTCCCTTCGGGAAGCGTGGCGCTTTCTCATAGCTCACGCTGTAGGTATCTCAGTTCGGTGTAGGTCGTTC
GCTCCAAGCTGGGCTGTGTGCACGAACCCCCCGTTCAGCCCGACCGCTGCGCCTTATCCGGTAACTATCG
TCTTGAGTCCAACCCGGTAAGACACGACTTATCGCCACTGGCAGCAGCCACTGGTAACAGGATTAGCAGA
GCGAGGTATGTAGGCGGTGCTACAGAGTTCTTGAAGTGGTGGCCTAACTACGGCTACACTAGAAGAACAG
TATTTGGTATCTGCGCTCTGCTGAAGCCAGTTACCTTCGGAAAAAGAGTTGGTAGCTCTTGATCCGGCAA
ACAAACCACCGCTGGTAGCGGTGGTTTTTTTGTTTGCAAGCAGCAGATTACGCGCAGAAAAAAAGGATCT
CAAGAAGATCCTTTGATCTTTTCTACGGGGTCTGACGCTCAGTGGAACGAAAACTCACGTTAAGGGATTT
TGGTCATGAGATTATCAAAAAGGATCTTCACCTAGATCCTTTTAAATTAAAAATGAAGTTTTAAATCAAT
CTAAAGTATATATGAGTAAACTTGGTCTGACAGCGGCCGCAAATGCTAAACCACTGCAGTGGTTACCAGT
GCTTGATCAGTGAGGCACCGATCTCAGCGATCTGCCTATTTCGTTCGTCCATAGTGGCCTGACTCCCCGT
CGTGTAGATCACTACGATTCGTGAGGGCTTACCATCAGGCCCCAGCGCAGCAATGATGCCGCGAGAGCCG
CGTTCACCGGCCCCCGATTTGTCAGCAATGAACCAGCCAGCAGGGAGGGCCGAGCGAAGAAGTGGTCCTG
CTACTTTGTCCGCCTCCATCCAGTCTATGAGCTGCTGTCGTGATGCTAGAGTAAGAAGTTCGCCAGTGAG
TAGTTTCCGAAGAGTTGTGGCCATTGCTACTGGCATCGTGGTATCACGCTCGTCGTTCGGTATGGCTTCG
TTCAACTCTGGTTCCCAGCGGTCAAGCCGGGTCACATGATCACCCATATTATGAAGAAATGCAGTCAGCT
CCTTAGGGCCTCCGATCGTTGTCAGAAGTAAGTTGGCCGCGGTGTTGTCGCTCATGGTAATGGCAGCACT
ACACAATTCTCTTACCGTCATGCCATCCGTAAGATGCTTTTCCGTGACCGGCGAGTACTCAACCAAGTCG
TTTTGTGAGTAGTGTATACGGCGACCAAGCTGCTCTTGCCCGGCGTCTATACGGGACAACACCGCGCCAC
ATAGCAGTACTTTGAAAGTGCTCATCATCGGGAATCGTTCTTCGGGGCGGAAAGACTCAAGGATCTTGCC
GCTATTGAGATCCAGTTCGATATAGCCCACTCTTGCACCCAGTTGATCTTCAGCATCTTTTACTTTCACC
AGCGTTTCGGGGTGTGCAAAAACAGGCAAGCAAAATGCCGCAAAGAAGGGAATGAGTGCGACACGAAAAT
GTTGGATGCTCATACTCGTCCTTTTTCAATATTATTGAAGCATTTATCAGGGTTACTAGTACGTCTCTCA
AGGATAAGTAAGTAATATTAAGGTACGGGAGGTATTGGACAGGCCGCAATAAAATATCTTTATTTTCATT
ACATCTGTGTGTTGGTTTTTTGTGTGAATCGATAGTACTAACATACGCTCTCCATCAAAACAAAACGAAA
CAAAACAAACTAGCAAAATAGGCTGTCCCCAGTGCAAGTGCAGGTGCCAGAACATTTCTCT
Features (pLannotate 1.2.2; 13 found; start..end, strand, type, name):
    416..447     +  promoter       minP: minimal TATA-box promoter with low basal activity
    480..2132    +  CDS            luciferase: firefly luciferase synthetic luc2 version of the luciferase gene
   2176..2297    -  polyA_signal   SV40 poly(A) signal: SV40 polyadenylation signal
   2323..2454    -  CDS            LT_SV40 (fragment): Experimental evidence at protein level: Swiss-Prot protein existence level 1. Isoform 17kT antigen targets host RBL2 for degradation and promotes cell proliferation. Transactivates host cyclin A promoter through its J domain. From Simian virus 40 (SV40).
   2491..2848    +  promoter       SV40 promoter: SV40 enhancer and early promoter
   2879..3916    +  CDS            HygR: hygromycin B phosphotransferase confers resistance to hygromycin
   3940..3988    +  polyA_signal   poly(A) signal: synthetic polyadenylation signal
   4004..4135    +  CDS            TcR (fragment): tetracycline efflux protein; tet; confers resistance to tetracycline
   4315..4903    -  rep_origin     ori: high-copy-number ColE1/pMB1/pBR322/pUC origin of replication
   5103..5963    -  CDS            AmpR: β-lactamase confers resistance to ampicillin, carbenicillin, and related antibiotics
   5964..6005    -  promoter       AmpR promoter (fragment): bla
   6068..6116    +  polyA_signal   poly(A) signal: synthetic polyadenylation signal
   6130..6221    +  misc_feature   pause site: RNA polymerase II transcriptional pause signal from the human α2 globin gene
