[The description below was written by a language model from this plasmid's Addgene catalogue record and pLannotate feature annotations shown in this document.]
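Description:
pKrox24(MapErk)Luc is a mammalian luciferase reporter plasmid built on the Promega pGL4.26 backbone and designed to report activity of the receptor tyrosine kinase–MAP ERK signalling pathway inside cells. It is maintained in E. coli as a high-copy plasmid through a ColE1/pUC-type origin and is selected with ampicillin via the β-lactamase gene. For mammalian cells it also carries a hygromycin B phosphotransferase cassette driven by the SV40 enhancer/early promoter and closed by a synthetic poly(A) signal, which allows selection of stably transfected reporter lines as well as transient use.

The responsive element is a synthetic, heavily modified promoter described as five copies of a designed MapErk sequence placed with a minimal promoter. The feature table annotates only the minimal TATA-box promoter (minP), which has low basal activity. The repeats themselves are not annotated, but presumably occupy the unannotated region upstream of minP. This promoter drives the synthetic luc2 version of firefly luciferase, terminated by the SV40 late polyadenylation signal, so light output should rise when pathway-activated transcription factors engage the repeats. A synthetic poly(A) signal and an RNA polymerase II pause site from the human α2 globin gene sit upstream of the reporter region in the circular map, a standard pGL4 arrangement that blocks read-through transcription from the backbone and keeps background low. The short SV40 large T and tetracycline-resistance fragments flagged by the annotation are likely incidental matches to backbone sequence rather than functional genes. According to the record, the construct is used for in-cell monitoring of RTK–ERK pathway activity, for example profiling kinase oncogene signalling.
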