Addgene plasmid #200112: pKrox24(MapErk)Luc
Purpose: Luciferase reporter for in cell monitoring of receptor tyrosine kinase-MAP ERK pathway activity
Depositing lab: Pavel Krejčí. Depositing organization: Masaryk University. Publication: One reporter for in-cell activity profiling of majority of protein kinase oncogenes. Gudernova I, Foldynova-Trantirkova S, Ghannamova BE, Fafilek B, Varecha M, Balek L, Hruba E, Jonatova L, Jelinkova I, Kunova Bosakova M, Trantirek L, Mayer J, Krejci P. Elife. 2017 Feb 15;6. pii: e21536. doi: 10.7554/eLife.21536. PubMed 28199182.
Backbone
  Vector backbone: pGL4.26
  Backbone manufacturer: Promega
  Vector type: Mammalian Expression
Growth in bacteria
  Bacterial resistance: Ampicillin, 100 μg/mL
  Growth temperature: 37°C
  Growth strain: DH5alpha
  Copy number: High Copy
Gene/Insert
  Gene/Insert name: MapErk sequence in minimal promoter
  Species: Synthetic
  Mutation: highly modified sequence
  Promoter: 5 copies of designed MapErk sequence in minimal promoter
  Cloning method: Restriction Enzyme; 5′ cloning site unknown (unknown if destroyed)
Terms and licenses: Academic/Nonprofit Terms; Industry Terms: Not Available to Industry
How to cite: pKrox24(MapErk)Luc was a gift from Pavel Krejčí (Addgene plasmid # 200112 ; http://n2t.net/addgene:200112 ; RRID:Addgene_200112)
